Addgene plasmid #120810: S10A mutant of H3S10ph biosensor
Purpose: FRET biosensor. Eliminating the H3 Serine 10 phosphorylation site in H3S10ph biosensor to abolish the detection capability
Depositing lab: Yingxiao Wang. Publication: Coordinated histone modifications and chromatin reorganization in a single cell revealed by FRET biosensors. Peng Q, Lu S, Shi Y, Pan Y, Limsakul P, Chernov AV, Qiu J, Chai X, Shi Y, Wang P, Ji Y, Li YJ, Strongin AY, Verkhusha VV, Izpisua Belmonte JC, Ren B, Wang Y, Chien S, Wang Y. Proc Natl Acad Sci U S A. 2018 Nov 26. pii: 1811818115. doi: 10.1073/pnas.1811818115. PubMed 30478057.
Backbone
  Vector backbone: pcDNA3.1
  Backbone manufacturer: Invitrogen
  Backbone size w/o insert (bp): 5368
  Total vector size (bp): 7786
  Vector type: Mammalian Expression
  Selectable markers: Neomycin (select with G418)
Growth in bacteria
  Bacterial resistance: Ampicillin, 100 μg/mL
  Growth temperature: 37°C
  Growth strain: DH5alpha
  Copy number: High Copy
Gene/Insert
  Gene/Insert name: Mouse histone H3-CFP-FHA2-histone H3 peptide (1-14aa) S10A-YFP
  Species: M. musculus (mouse), Synthetic
  Insert size (bp): 2418
  Mutation: Serine 10 is mutated to Alanine, and Threonine 3, Threonine 6, and Threonine 11 are mutated to Alanine on histone H3 peptide (1-14aa)
  Promoter: CMV
  Cloning method: Gibson Cloning
  Sequencing primers: 5′ T7; 3′ BGHR
Terms and licenses: Academic/Nonprofit Terms; Industry Terms: Not Available to Industry
How to cite: S10A mutant of H3S10ph biosensor was a gift from Yingxiao Wang (Addgene plasmid # 120810 ; http://n2t.net/addgene:120810 ; RRID:Addgene_120810)
