[The description below was written by a language model from this plasmid's Addgene catalogue record and pLannotate feature annotations shown in this document.]
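Description:
S10A mutant of H3S10ph biosensor is a pcDNA3.1-based mammalian expression plasmid of about 7.8 kb that encodes a phosphorylation-dead control version of a FRET reporter for histone H3 serine 10 phosphorylation. It is maintained in E. coli at high copy through a ColE1/pUC-type origin with ampicillin resistance. It also carries an f1 origin and an SV40 promoter-driven neomycin resistance cassette with an SV40 poly(A) signal, which allows G418 selection of transfected mammalian cells.

The 2.4 kb insert is a single fusion reading frame driven by the CMV enhancer/promoter and terminated by the bGH poly(A) signal, with T7 and SP6 promoters flanking the cloning region. From N- to C-terminus it comprises full-length mouse histone H3 (annotated by homology to the bovine protein), a cyan fluorescent protein annotated as CyPet, the FHA2 phosphopeptide-binding domain from yeast Rad53, a short histone H3 peptide (residues 1–14), and a yellow fluorescent protein annotated as YPet. The short peptide lies in the unannotated gap between the FHA2 and YPet features.

In a sensor of this design, the H3 moiety presumably directs incorporation into chromatin. Phosphorylation of the substrate peptide would promote its intramolecular binding to FHA2, changing the energy transfer between the two fluorophores. Here serine 10 of the peptide is changed to alanine. Threonines 3, 6 and 11 are also recorded as alanine, which removes alternative phosphoacceptor sites. The stated purpose of the S10A change is to abolish the sensor's detection capability, making the construct a negative control for live-cell imaging. The depositor and repository sequence records show the same feature layout and differ only by a few nucleotides and the start coordinate.
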