Features (pLannotate 1.2.2; 24 found; start..end, strand, type, name):
     28..80      -  misc_feature   bom (fragment): basis of mobility region from pBR322
    235..614     +  enhancer       CMV enhancer: human cytomegalovirus immediate early enhancer
    615..818     +  promoter       CMV promoter: human cytomegalovirus (CMV) immediate early promoter
    814..847     +  LTR            5' LTR (truncated) (fragment): truncated 5' long terminal repeat (LTR) from HIV-1
    863..881     +  promoter       T7 promoter: promoter for bacteriophage T7 RNA polymerase
    909..1316    +  CDS            H32_BOVIN (sequence withheld): Experimental evidence at protein level: Swiss-Prot protein existence level 1. Core component of nucleosome. Nucleosomes wrap and compact DNA into chromatin, limiting DNA accessibility to the cellular machineries which require DNA as a template. Histones thereby play a central role in transcription regulation, DNA repair, DNA replication and chromosomal stability. DNA accessibility is regulated via a complex set of post-translational modifications of histones, also called histone code, and nucleosome remodeling. From Bos taurus (Bovine).
   1335..2051    +  CDS            CyPet: CyPet is a basic (constitutively fluorescent) cyan fluorescent protein published in 2005, derived from Aequorea victoria. It has moderate acid sensitivity.
   2061..2537    +  CDS            RAD53 (fragment): RAD53_YEAST - Also known as MEC2, SAD1, SPK1. Experimental evidence at protein level: Swiss-Prot protein existence level 1. Controls S-phase checkpoint as well as G1 and G2 DNA damage checkpoints. Phosphorylates proteins on serine, threonine, and tyrosine. Prevents entry into anaphase and mitotic exit after DNA damage via regulation of the Polo kinase CDC5. Seems to be involved in the phosphorylation of RPH1. From Saccharomyces cerevisiae (strain ATCC 204508 / S288c) (Baker's yeast).
   2610..3323    +  CDS            YPet: YPet is a basic (constitutively fluorescent) yellow fluorescent protein published in 2005, derived from Aequorea victoria. It has moderate acid sensitivity.
   3342..3360    -  promoter       SP6 promoter: promoter for bacteriophage SP6 RNA polymerase
   3386..3610    +  polyA_signal   bGH poly(A) signal: bovine growth hormone polyadenylation signal
   3614..3635    +  promoter       SV40 promoter (fragment): SV40 enhancer and early promoter
   3656..4084    +  rep_origin     f1 ori (sequence partly withheld): f1 bacteriophage origin of replication; arrow indicates direction of (+) strand synthesis
   4098..4427    +  promoter       SV40 promoter: SV40 enhancer and early promoter
   4494..5285    +  CDS            neo: KKA2_KLEPN - Also known as kan, nptII. Experimental evidence at protein level: Swiss-Prot protein existence level 1. Resistance to kanamycin, neomycin, paromomycin, ribostamycin, butirosin and gentamicin B. From Klebsiella pneumoniae.
   5309..5467    +  CDS            ble (fragment): BLE_KLEPN - Experimental evidence at protein level: Swiss-Prot protein existence level 1. Binding protein with a strong affinity to the bleomycin family of antibiotics. Binds to CL990; an antimitotic-antibiotic compound. From Klebsiella pneumoniae.
   5462..5583    +  polyA_signal   SV40 poly(A) signal: SV40 polyadenylation signal
   5656..5672    -  protein_bind   lac operator: The lac repressor binds to the lac operator to inhibit transcription in E. coli. This inhibition can be relieved by adding lactose or isopropyl-β-D-thiogalactopyranoside (IPTG). lac repressor encoded by lacI
   5680..5710    -  promoter       lac promoter: promoter for the E. coli lac operon
   5725..5746    -  protein_bind   CAP binding site: CAP binding activates transcription in the presence of cAMP. E. coli catabolite activator protein
   5759..5851    -  CDS            lacI (fragment): lac repressor; lacI; The lac repressor binds to the lac operator to inhibit transcription in E. coli. This inhibition can be relieved by adding lactose or isopropyl-β-D-thiogalactopyranoside (IPTG).
   6034..6619    -  rep_origin     ori: high-copy-number ColE1/pMB1/pBR322/pUC origin of replication
   6790..7650    -  CDS            AmpR: β-lactamase; bla; confers resistance to ampicillin, carbenicillin, and related antibiotics
   7651..7755    -  promoter       AmpR promoter: bla
>Addgene plasmid #120810 | S10A mutant of H3S10ph biosensor | depositor full sequence | sequence record 229547 | S10A mutant of H3S10ph biosensor sequence 7786 bps
GACGGATCGGGAGATCTCCCGATCCCCTATGGTGCACTCTCAGTACAATCTGCTCTGATGCCGCATAGTT
AAGCCAGTATCTGCTCCCTGCTTGTGTGTTGGAGGTCGCTGAGTAGTGCGCGAGCAAAATTTAAGCTACA
ACAAGGCAAGGCTTGACCGACAATTGCATGAAGAATCTGCTTAGGGTTAGGCGTTTTGCGCTGCTTCGCG
ATGTACGGGCCAGATATACGCGTTGACATTGATTATTGACTAGTTATTAATAGTAATCAATTACGGGGTC
ATTAGTTCATAGCCCATATATGGAGTTCCGCGTTACATAACTTACGGTAAATGGCCCGCCTGGCTGACCG
CCCAACGACCCCCGCCCATTGACGTCAATAATGACGTATGTTCCCATAGTAACGCCAATAGGGACTTTCC
ATTGACGTCAATGGGTGGAGTATTTACGGTAAACTGCCCACTTGGCAGTACATCAAGTGTATCATATGCC
AAGTACGCCCCCTATTGACGTCAATGACGGTAAATGGCCCGCCTGGCATTATGCCCAGTACATGACCTTA
TGGGACTTTCCTACTTGGCAGTACATCTACGTATTAGTCATCGCTATTACCATGGTGATGCGGTTTTGGC
AGTACATCAATGGGCGTGGATAGCGGTTTGACTCACGGGGATTTCCAAGTCTCCACCCCATTGACGTCAA
TGGGAGTTTGTTTTGGCACCAAAATCAACGGGACTTTCCAAAATGTCGTAACAACTCCGCCCCATTGACG
CAAATGGGCGGTAGGCGTGTACGGTGGGAGGTCTATATAAGCAGAGCTCTCTGGCTAACTAGAGAACCCA
CTGCTTACTGGCTTATCGAAATTAATACGACTCACTATAGGGAGACCCAAGCTTGGCGCGCCGCCACC
[408 nt withheld, positions 909-1316]
CTAGCAAGCTTCGCCACCATGGTGAGCAAGGGCGAGGAGCTGTTCGGCGGGATCGTGCCCATCCTGGTCG
AGCTGGAGGGCGACGTAAACGGCCACAGGTTCAGCGTGTCCGGCGAGGGCGAGGGCGATGCCACCTACGG
CAAGCTGACCCTGAAGTTCATCTGCACCACCGGCAAGCTGCCCGTGCCCTGGCCCACCCTCGTGACCACC
CTGACCTGGGGCGTGCAGTGCTTCAGCCGCTACCCCGACCACATGAAGCAGCACGACTTCTTCAAGTCCG
TCATGCCCGAAGGCTACGTCCAGGAGCGTACCATCTTCTTCAAGGACGACGGCAACTACAAGACCCGCGC
CGAGGTGAAGTTCGAGGGCGACACCCTGGTGAACCGCATCGAGCTGAAGGGCATCGACTTCAAGGAGGAC
GGCAACATCCTGGGGCACAAGCTGGAGTACAACTACATCAGCCACAACGTCTATATCACCGCCGACAAGC
AGAAGAACGGCATCAAGGCCCACTTCAAGGCCCGCCACAACATCACGGACGGCAGCGTGCAGCTCGCCGA
CCACTACCAGCAGAACACCCCCATCGGCGACGGCCCCGTGATCCTGCCCGACAACCACTACCTGAGCACC
CAGTCCAAGCTGAGCAAAGACCCCAACGAGAAGCGCGATCACATGGTCCTGCTGGAGTTCGTGACCGCCG
CCGGGATCACTCACGGCATGGACGAGCTGTACAAGGCTGGTACCAAGGGTAATGGTAGGTTTTTAACTTT
AAAACCATTGCCTGACAGCATTATTCAAGAAAGCCTGGAGATTCAGCAAGGTGTGAATCCATTTTTCATT
GGTAGATCCGAGGATTGCAATTGTAAAATTGAAGACAGTAGGTTGTCTCGAGTTCATTGCTTCATTTTCA
AAAAGAGGCATGCTGTAGGCAAAAGCATGTATGAATCTCCGGCACAAGGTTTAGATGATATTTGGTATTG
CCACACCGGAACTAACGTGAGCTATTTAAATAATAACCGCATGATACAGGGTACGAAATTCCTTTTACAA
GACGGAGATGAAATCAAGATCATTTGGGATAAAAACAATAAATTTGTCATTGGCTTTAAAGTGGAAATTA
ACGATACTACAGGTCTGTTTAACGAGGGATTAGGTATGTTACAAGAACAAAGAGTAGTACTTAAGCAAAC
AGCCGAAGAAAAAGATTTGGTGAAAAAGTTAGGAGGATCCGGCGGCGCACGAGCAAAGCAGGCAGCCCGC
AAAGCAGCAGGCGGTAAGGGTGGTTCCGGAGGAGTGAGCAAGGGCGAGGAGCTGTTCACCGGGGTGGTGC
CCATCCTGGTCGAGCTGGACGGCGACGTAAACGGCCACAAGTTCAGCGTGTCCGGCGAGGGCGAGGGCGA
TGCCACCTACGGCAAGCTGACCCTGAAGCTGCTCTGCACCACCGGCAAGCTGCCCGTGCCCTGGCCCACC
CTCGTGACCACCCTGGGCTACGGCCTGCAGTGCTTCGCCCGCTACCCCGACCACATGAAGCAGCACGACT
TCTTCAAGTCCGCCATGCCCGAAGGCTACGTCCAGGAGCGCACCATCTTCTTCAAGGACGACGGCAACTA
CAAGACCCGCGCCGAGGTGAAGTTCGAGGGCGACACCCTGGTGAACCGCATCGAGCTGAAGGGCATCGAC
TTCAAGGAGGACGGCAACATCCTGGGGCACAAGCTGGAGTACAACTACAACAGCCACAACGTCTATATCA
CCGCCGACAAGCAGAAGAACGGCATCAAGGCCAACTTCAAGATCCGCCACAACATCGAGGACGGCGGCGT
GCAGCTCGCCGACCACTACCAGCAGAACACCCCCATCGGCGACGGCCCCGTGCTGCTGCCCGACAACCAC
TACCTGAGCTACCAGTCCGCCCTGTTCAAAGACCCCAACGAGAAGCGCGATCACATGGTCCTGCTGGAGT
TCCTGACCGCCGCCGGGATCACTGAAGGCATGAACGAGCTGTACAAGTAATCTAGAGGGCCCTATTCTAT
AGTGTCACCTAAATGCTAGAGCTCGCTGATCAGCCTCGACTGTGCCTTCTAGTTGCCAGCCATCTGTTGT
TTGCCCCTCCCCCGTGCCTTCCTTGACCCTGGAAGGTGCCACTCCCACTGTCCTTTCCTAATAAAATGAG
GAAATTGCATCGCATTGTCTGAGTAGGTGTCATTCTATTCTGGGGGGTGGGGTGGGGCAGGACAGCAAGG
GGGAGGATTGGGAAGACAATAGCAGGCATGCTGGGGATGCGGTGGGCTCTATGGCTTCTGAGGCGGAAAG
AACCAGCTGGGGCTCTAGGGGGTATCCCC
[124 nt withheld, positions 3656-3779]
C
[91 nt withheld, positions 3781-3871]
A
[49 nt withheld, positions 3873-3921]
CCTTTGACGTTGGAGTCCACGTTCTTT
[37 nt withheld, positions 3949-3985]
ACCCTATCTCGGTCTATTCTTTTGATTTATAAGGGATTTTGCCGATTTCGGCCTATTGGTTAAAAAATGA
GCTGATTTAACAAAAATTTAACGCGAATTAATTCTGTGGAATGTGTGTCAGTTAGGGTGTGGAAAGTCCC
CAGGCTCCCCAGCAGGCAGAAGTATGCAAAGCATGCATCTCAATTAGTCAGCAACCAGGTGTGGAAAGTC
CCCAGGCTCCCCAGCAGGCAGAAGTATGCAAAGCATGCATCTCAATTAGTCAGCAACCATAGTCCCGCCC
CTAACTCCGCCCATCCCGCCCCTAACTCCGCCCAGTTCCGCCCATTCTCCGCCCCATGGCTGACTAATTT
TTTTTATTTATGCAGAGGCCGAGGCCGCCTCTGCCTCTGAGCTATTCCAGAAGTAGTGAGGAGGCTTTTT
TGGAGGCCTAGGCTTTTGCAAAAAGCTCCCGGGAGCTTGTATATCCATTTTCGGATCTGATCAAGAGACA
GGATGAGGATCGTTTCGCATGATTGAACAAGATGGATTGCACGCAGGTTCTCCGGCCGCTTGGGTGGAGA
GGCTATTCGGCTATGACTGGGCACAACAGACAATCGGCTGCTCTGATGCCGCCGTGTTCCGGCTGTCAGC
GCAGGGGCGCCCGGTTCTTTTTGTCAAGACCGACCTGTCCGGTGCCCTGAATGAACTGCAGGACGAGGCA
GCGCGGCTATCGTGGCTGGCCACGACGGGCGTTCCTTGCGCAGCTGTGCTCGACGTTGTCACTGAAGCGG
GAAGGGACTGGCTGCTATTGGGCGAAGTGCCGGGGCAGGATCTCCTGTCATCTCACCTTGCTCCTGCCGA
GAAAGTATCCATCATGGCTGATGCAATGCGGCGGCTGCATACGCTTGATCCGGCTACCTGCCCATTCGAC
CACCAAGCGAAACATCGCATCGAGCGAGCACGTACTCGGATGGAAGCCGGTCTTGTCGATCAGGATGATC
TGGACGAAGAGCATCAGGGGCTCGCGCCAGCCGAACTGTTCGCCAGGCTCAAGGCGCGCATGCCCGACGG
CGAGGATCTCGTCGTGACCCATGGCGATGCCTGCTTGCCGAATATCATGGTGGAAAATGGCCGCTTTTCT
GGATTCATCGACTGTGGCCGGCTGGGTGTGGCGGACCGCTATCAGGACATAGCGTTGGCTACCCGTGATA
TTGCTGAAGAGCTTGGCGGCGAATGGGCTGACCGCTTCCTCGTGCTTTACGGTATCGCCGCTCCCGATTC
GCAGCGCATCGCCTTCTATCGCCTTCTTGACGAGTTCTTCTGAGCGGGACTCTGGGGTTCGAAATGACCG
ACCAAGCGACGCCCAACCTGCCATCACGAGATTTCGATTCCACCGCCGCCTTCTATGAAAGGTTGGGCTT
CGGAATCGTTTTCCGGGACGCCGGCTGGATGATCCTCCAGCGCGGGGATCTCATGCTGGAGTTCTTCGCC
CACCCCAACTTGTTTATTGCAGCTTATAATGGTTACAAATAAAGCAATAGCATCACAAATTTCACAAATA
AAGCATTTTTTTCACTGCATTCTAGTTGTGGTTTGTCCAAACTCATCAATGTATCTTATCATGTCTGTAT
ACCGTCGACCTCTAGCTAGAGCTTGGCGTAATCATGGTCATAGCTGTTTCCTGTGTGAAATTGTTATCCG
CTCACAATTCCACACAACATACGAGCCGGAAGCATAAAGTGTAAAGCCTGGGGTGCCTAATGAGTGAGCT
AACTCACATTAATTGCGTTGCGCTCACTGCCCGCTTTCCAGTCGGGAAACCTGTCGTGCCAGCTGCATTA
ATGAATCGGCCAACGCGCGGGGAGAGGCGGTTTGCGTATTGGGCGCTCTTCCGCTTCCTCGCTCACTGAC
TCGCTGCGCTCGGTCGTTCGGCTGCGGCGAGCGGTATCAGCTCACTCAAAGGCGGTAATACGGTTATCCA
CAGAATCAGGGGATAACGCAGGAAAGAACATGTGAGCAAAAGGCCAGCAAAAGGCCAGGAACCGTAAAAA
GGCCGCGTTGCTGGCGTTTTTCCATAGGCTCCGCCCCCCTGACGAGCATCACAAAAATCGACGCTCAAGT
CAGAGGTGGCGAAACCCGACAGGACTATAAAGATACCAGGCGTTTCCCCCTGGAAGCTCCCTCGTGCGCT
CTCCTGTTCCGACCCTGCCGCTTACCGGATACCTGTCCGCCTTTCTCCCTTCGGGAAGCGTGGCGCTTTC
TCATAGCTCACGCTGTAGGTATCTCAGTTCGGTGTAGGTCGTTCGCTCCAAGCTGGGCTGTGTGCACGAA
CCCCCCGTTCAGCCCGACCGCTGCGCCTTATCCGGTAACTATCGTCTTGAGTCCAACCCGGTAAGACACG
ACTTATCGCCACTGGCAGCAGCCACTGGTAACAGGATTAGCAGAGCGAGGTATGTAGGCGGTGCTACAGA
GTTCTTGAAGTGGTGGCCTAACTACGGCTACACTAGAAGAACAGTATTTGGTATCTGCGCTCTGCTGAAG
CCAGTTACCTTCGGAAAAAGAGTTGGTAGCTCTTGATCCGGCAAACAAACCACCGCTGGTAGCGGTTTTT
TTGTTTGCAAGCAGCAGATTACGCGCAGAAAAAAAGGATCTCAAGAAGATCCTTTGATCTTTTCTACGGG
GTCTGACGCTCAGTGGAACGAAAACTCACGTTAAGGGATTTTGGTCATGAGATTATCAAAAAGGATCTTC
ACCTAGATCCTTTTAAATTAAAAATGAAGTTTTAAATCAATCTAAAGTATATATGAGTAAACTTGGTCTG
ACAGTTACCAATGCTTAATCAGTGAGGCACCTATCTCAGCGATCTGTCTATTTCGTTCATCCATAGTTGC
CTGACTCCCCGTCGTGTAGATAACTACGATACGGGAGGGCTTACCATCTGGCCCCAGTGCTGCAATGATA
CCGCGAGACCCACGCTCACCGGCTCCAGATTTATCAGCAATAAACCAGCCAGCCGGAAGGGCCGAGCGCA
GAAGTGGTCCTGCAACTTTATCCGCCTCCATCCAGTCTATTAATTGTTGCCGGGAAGCTAGAGTAAGTAG
TTCGCCAGTTAATAGTTTGCGCAACGTTGTTGCCATTGCTACAGGCATCGTGGTGTCACGCTCGTCGTTT
GGTATGGCTTCATTCAGCTCCGGTTCCCAACGATCAAGGCGAGTTACATGATCCCCCATGTTGTGCAAAA
AAGCGGTTAGCTCCTTCGGTCCTCCGATCGTTGTCAGAAGTAAGTTGGCCGCAGTGTTATCACTCATGGT
TATGGCAGCACTGCATAATTCTCTTACTGTCATGCCATCCGTAAGATGCTTTTCTGTGACTGGTGAGTAC
TCAACCAAGTCATTCTGAGAATAGTGTATGCGGCGACCGAGTTGCTCTTGCCCGGCGTCAATACGGGATA
ATACCGCGCCACATAGCAGAACTTTAAAAGTGCTCATCATTGGAAAACGTTCTTCGGGGCGAAAACTCTC
AAGGATCTTACCGCTGTTGAGATCCAGTTCGATGTAACCCACTCGTGCACCCAACTGATCTTCAGCATCT
TTTACTTTCACCAGCGTTTCTGGGTGAGCAAAAACAGGAAGGCAAAATGCCGCAAAAAAGGGAATAAGGG
CGACACGGAAATGTTGAATACTCATACTCTTCCTTTTTCAATATTATTGAAGCATTTATCAGGGTTATTG
TCTCATGAGCGGATACATATTTGAATGTATTTAGAAAAATAAACAAATAGGGGTTCCGCGCACATTTCCC
CGAAAAGTGCCACCTGACGTC
