Features (pLannotate 1.2.2; 24 found; start..end, strand, type, name):
    141..520     +  enhancer       CMV enhancer: human cytomegalovirus immediate early enhancer
    521..724     +  promoter       CMV promoter: human cytomegalovirus (CMV) immediate early promoter
    720..753     +  LTR            5' LTR (truncated) (fragment): truncated 5' long terminal repeat (LTR) from HIV-1
    769..787     +  promoter       T7 promoter: promoter for bacteriophage T7 RNA polymerase
    815..1222    +  CDS            H32_BOVIN (sequence withheld): Experimental evidence at protein level: Swiss-Prot protein existence level 1. Core component of nucleosome. Nucleosomes wrap and compact DNA into chromatin, limiting DNA accessibility to the cellular machineries which require DNA as a template. Histones thereby play a central role in transcription regulation, DNA repair, DNA replication and chromosomal stability. DNA accessibility is regulated via a complex set of post-translational modifications of histones, also called histone code, and nucleosome remodeling. From Bos taurus (Bovine).
   1241..1957    +  CDS            CyPet: CyPet is a basic (constitutively fluorescent) cyan fluorescent protein published in 2005, derived from Aequorea victoria. It has moderate acid sensitivity.
   1967..2443    +  CDS            RAD53 (fragment): RAD53_YEAST - Also known as MEC2, SAD1, SPK1. Experimental evidence at protein level: Swiss-Prot protein existence level 1. Controls S-phase checkpoint as well as G1 and G2 DNA damage checkpoints. Phosphorylates proteins on serine, threonine, and tyrosine. Prevents entry into anaphase and mitotic exit after DNA damage via regulation of the Polo kinase CDC5. Seems to be involved in the phosphorylation of RPH1. From Saccharomyces cerevisiae (strain ATCC 204508 / S288c) (Baker's yeast).
   2516..3229    +  CDS            YPet: YPet is a basic (constitutively fluorescent) yellow fluorescent protein published in 2005, derived from Aequorea victoria. It has moderate acid sensitivity.
   3248..3266    -  promoter       SP6 promoter: promoter for bacteriophage SP6 RNA polymerase
   3292..3516    +  polyA_signal   bGH poly(A) signal: bovine growth hormone polyadenylation signal
   3520..3541    +  promoter       SV40 promoter (fragment): SV40 enhancer and early promoter
   3562..3990    +  rep_origin     f1 ori (sequence partly withheld): f1 bacteriophage origin of replication; arrow indicates direction of (+) strand synthesis
   4004..4333    +  promoter       SV40 promoter: SV40 enhancer and early promoter
   4400..5191    +  CDS            neo: KKA2_KLEPN - Also known as kan, nptII. Experimental evidence at protein level: Swiss-Prot protein existence level 1. Resistance to kanamycin, neomycin, paromomycin, ribostamycin, butirosin and gentamicin B. From Klebsiella pneumoniae.
   5215..5373    +  CDS            ble (fragment): BLE_KLEPN - Experimental evidence at protein level: Swiss-Prot protein existence level 1. Binding protein with a strong affinity to the bleomycin family of antibiotics. Binds to CL990; an antimitotic-antibiotic compound. From Klebsiella pneumoniae.
   5368..5489    +  polyA_signal   SV40 poly(A) signal: SV40 polyadenylation signal
   5562..5578    -  protein_bind   lac operator: The lac repressor binds to the lac operator to inhibit transcription in E. coli. This inhibition can be relieved by adding lactose or isopropyl-β-D-thiogalactopyranoside (IPTG). lac repressor encoded by lacI
   5586..5616    -  promoter       lac promoter: promoter for the E. coli lac operon
   5631..5652    -  protein_bind   CAP binding site: CAP binding activates transcription in the presence of cAMP. E. coli catabolite activator protein
   5665..5757    -  CDS            lacI (fragment): lac repressor; lacI; The lac repressor binds to the lac operator to inhibit transcription in E. coli. This inhibition can be relieved by adding lactose or isopropyl-β-D-thiogalactopyranoside (IPTG).
   5940..6528    -  rep_origin     ori: high-copy-number ColE1/pMB1/pBR322/pUC origin of replication
   6699..7559    -  CDS            AmpR: β-lactamase; bla; confers resistance to ampicillin, carbenicillin, and related antibiotics
   7560..7664    -  promoter       AmpR promoter: bla
   7723..7775    -  misc_feature   bom (fragment): basis of mobility region from pBR322
>Addgene plasmid #120810 | S10A mutant of H3S10ph biosensor | addgene full sequence | sequence record 235276 | Addgene NGS Result
TGTGTTGGAGGTCGCTGAGTAGTGCGCGAGCAAAATTTAAGCTACAACAAGGCAAGGCTTGACCGACAAT
TGCATGAAGAATCTGCTTAGGGTTAGGCGTTTTGCGCTGCTTCGCGATGTACGGGCCAGATATACGCGTT
GACATTGATTATTGACTAGTTATTAATAGTAATCAATTACGGGGTCATTAGTTCATAGCCCATATATGGA
GTTCCGCGTTACATAACTTACGGTAAATGGCCCGCCTGGCTGACCGCCCAACGACCCCCGCCCATTGACG
TCAATAATGACGTATGTTCCCATAGTAACGCCAATAGGGACTTTCCATTGACGTCAATGGGTGGAGTATT
TACGGTAAACTGCCCACTTGGCAGTACATCAAGTGTATCATATGCCAAGTACGCCCCCTATTGACGTCAA
TGACGGTAAATGGCCCGCCTGGCATTATGCCCAGTACATGACCTTATGGGACTTTCCTACTTGGCAGTAC
ATCTACGTATTAGTCATCGCTATTACCATGGTGATGCGGTTTTGGCAGTACATCAATGGGCGTGGATAGC
GGTTTGACTCACGGGGATTTCCAAGTCTCCACCCCATTGACGTCAATGGGAGTTTGTTTTGGCACCAAAA
TCAACGGGACTTTCCAAAATGTCGTAACAACTCCGCCCCATTGACGCAAATGGGCGGTAGGCGTGTACGG
TGGGAGGTCTATATAAGCAGAGCTCTCTGGCTAACTAGAGAACCCACTGCTTACTGGCTTATCGAAATTA
ATACGACTCACTATAGGGAGACCCAAGCTTGGCGCGCCGCCACC
[408 nt withheld, positions 815-1222]
CTAGCAAGCTTCGCCACCATGGTGAGCAAGGGCGAGGAGCTGTTCGGCGGGATCGTGCCCATCCTGGTCG
AGCTGGAGGGCGACGTAAACGGCCACAGGTTCAGCGTGTCCGGCGAGGGCGAGGGCGATGCCACCTACGG
CAAGCTGACCCTGAAGTTCATCTGCACCACCGGCAAGCTGCCCGTGCCCTGGCCCACCCTCGTGACCACC
CTGACCTGGGGCGTGCAGTGCTTCAGCCGCTACCCCGACCACATGAAGCAGCACGACTTCTTCAAGTCCG
TCATGCCCGAAGGCTACGTCCAGGAGCGTACCATCTTCTTCAAGGACGACGGCAACTACAAGACCCGCGC
CGAGGTGAAGTTCGAGGGCGACACCCTGGTGAACCGCATCGAGCTGAAGGGCATCGACTTCAAGGAGGAC
GGCAACATCCTGGGGCACAAGCTGGAGTACAACTACATCAGCCACAACGTCTATATCACCGCCGACAAGC
AGAAGAACGGCATCAAGGCCCACTTCAAGGCCCGCCACAACATCACGGACGGCAGCGTGCAGCTCGCCGA
CCACTACCAGCAGAACACCCCCATCGGCGACGGCCCCGTGATCCTGCCCGACAACCACTACCTGAGCACC
CAGTCCAAGCTGAGCAAAGACCCCAACGAGAAGCGCGATCACATGGTCCTGCTGGAGTTCGTGACCGCCG
CCGGGATCACTCACGGCATGGACGAGCTGTACAAGGCTGGTACCAAGGGTAATGGTAGGTTTTTAACTTT
AAAACCATTGCCTGACAGCATTATTCAAGAAAGCCTGGAGATTCAGCAAGGTGTGAATCCATTTTTCATT
GGTAGATCCGAGGATTGCAATTGTAAAATTGAAGACAGTAGGTTGTCTCGAGTTCATTGCTTCATTTTCA
AAAAGAGGCATGCTGTAGGCAAAAGCATGTATGAATCTCCGGCACAAGGTTTAGATGATATTTGGTATTG
CCACACCGGAACTAACGTGAGCTATTTAAATAATAACCGCATGATACAGGGTACGAAATTCCTTTTACAA
GACGGAGATGAAATCAAGATCATTTGGGATAAAAACAATAAATTTGTCATTGGCTTTAAAGTGGAAATTA
ACGATACTACAGGTCTGTTTAACGAGGGATTAGGTATGTTACAAGAACAAAGAGTAGTACTTAAGCAAAC
AGCCGAAGAAAAAGATTTGGTGAAAAAGTTAGGAGGATCCGGCGGCGCACGAGCAAAGCAGGCAGCCCGC
AAAGCAGCAGGCGGTAAGGGTGGTTCCGGAGGAGTGAGCAAGGGCGAGGAGCTGTTCACCGGGGTGGTGC
CCATCCTGGTCGAGCTGGACGGCGACGTAAACGGCCACAAGTTCAGCGTGTCCGGCGAGGGCGAGGGCGA
TGCCACCTACGGCAAGCTGACCCTGAAGCTGCTCTGCACCACCGGCAAGCTGCCCGTGCCCTGGCCCACC
CTCGTGACCACCCTGGGCTACGGCCTGCAGTGCTTCGCCCGCTACCCCGACCACATGAAGCAGCACGACT
TCTTCAAGTCCGCCATGCCCGAAGGCTACGTCCAGGAGCGCACCATCTTCTTCAAGGACGACGGCAACTA
CAAGACCCGCGCCGAGGTGAAGTTCGAGGGCGACACCCTGGTGAACCGCATCGAGCTGAAGGGCATCGAC
TTCAAGGAGGACGGCAACATCCTGGGGCACAAGCTGGAGTACAACTACAACAGCCACAACGTCTATATCA
CCGCCGACAAGCAGAAGAACGGCATCAAGGCCAACTTCAAGATCCGCCACAACATCGAGGACGGCGGCGT
GCAGCTCGCCGACCACTACCAGCAGAACACCCCCATCGGCGACGGCCCCGTGCTGCTGCCCGACAACCAC
TACCTGAGCTACCAGTCCGCCCTGTTCAAAGACCCCAACGAGAAGCGCGATCACATGGTCCTGCTGGAGT
TCCTGACCGCCGCCGGGATCACTGAAGGCATGAACGAGCTGTACAAGTAATCTAGAGGGCCCTATTCTAT
AGTGTCACCTAAATGCTAGAGCTCGCTGATCAGCCTCGACTGTGCCTTCTAGTTGCCAGCCATCTGTTGT
TTGCCCCTCCCCCGTGCCTTCCTTGACCCTGGAAGGTGCCACTCCCACTGTCCTTTCCTAATAAAATGAG
GAAATTGCATCGCATTGTCTGAGTAGGTGTCATTCTATTCTGGGGGGTGGGGTGGGGCAGGACAGCAAGG
GGGAGGATTGGGAAGACAATAGCAGGCATGCTGGGGATGCGGTGGGCTCTATGGCTTCTGAGGCGGAAAG
AACCAGCTGGGGCTCTAGGGGGTATCCCC
[124 nt withheld, positions 3562-3685]
C
[91 nt withheld, positions 3687-3777]
A
[49 nt withheld, positions 3779-3827]
CCTTTGACGTTGGAGTCCACGTTCTTT
[37 nt withheld, positions 3855-3891]
ACCCTATCTCGGTCTATTCTTTTGATTTATAAGGGATTTTGCCGATTTCGGCCTATTGGTTAAAAAATGA
GCTGATTTAACAAAAATTTAACGCGAATTAATTCTGTGGAATGTGTGTCAGTTAGGGTGTGGAAAGTCCC
CAGGCTCCCCAGCAGGCAGAAGTATGCAAAGCATGCATCTCAATTAGTCAGCAACCAGGTGTGGAAAGTC
CCCAGGCTCCCCAGCAGGCAGAAGTATGCAAAGCATGCATCTCAATTAGTCAGCAACCATAGTCCCGCCC
CTAACTCCGCCCATCCCGCCCCTAACTCCGCCCAGTTCCGCCCATTCTCCGCCCCATGGCTGACTAATTT
TTTTTATTTATGCAGAGGCCGAGGCCGCCTCTGCCTCTGAGCTATTCCAGAAGTAGTGAGGAGGCTTTTT
TGGAGGCCTAGGCTTTTGCAAAAAGCTCCCGGGAGCTTGTATATCCATTTTCGGATCTGATCAAGAGACA
GGATGAGGATCGTTTCGCATGATTGAACAAGATGGATTGCACGCAGGTTCTCCGGCCGCTTGGGTGGAGA
GGCTATTCGGCTATGACTGGGCACAACAGACAATCGGCTGCTCTGATGCCGCCGTGTTCCGGCTGTCAGC
GCAGGGGCGCCCGGTTCTTTTTGTCAAGACCGACCTGTCCGGTGCCCTGAATGAACTGCAGGACGAGGCA
GCGCGGCTATCGTGGCTGGCCACGACGGGCGTTCCTTGCGCAGCTGTGCTCGACGTTGTCACTGAAGCGG
GAAGGGACTGGCTGCTATTGGGCGAAGTGCCGGGGCAGGATCTCCTGTCATCTCACCTTGCTCCTGCCGA
GAAAGTATCCATCATGGCTGATGCAATGCGGCGGCTGCATACGCTTGATCCGGCTACCTGCCCATTCGAC
CACCAAGCGAAACATCGCATCGAGCGAGCACGTACTCGGATGGAAGCCGGTCTTGTCGATCAGGATGATC
TGGACGAAGAGCATCAGGGGCTCGCGCCAGCCGAACTGTTCGCCAGGCTCAAGGCGCGCATGCCCGACGG
CGAGGATCTCGTCGTGACCCATGGCGATGCCTGCTTGCCGAATATCATGGTGGAAAATGGCCGCTTTTCT
GGATTCATCGACTGTGGCCGGCTGGGTGTGGCGGACCGCTATCAGGACATAGCGTTGGCTACCCGTGATA
TTGCTGAAGAGCTTGGCGGCGAATGGGCTGACCGCTTCCTCGTGCTTTACGGTATCGCCGCTCCCGATTC
GCAGCGCATCGCCTTCTATCGCCTTCTTGACGAGTTCTTCTGAGCGGGACTCTGGGGTTCGAAATGACCG
ACCAAGCGACGCCCAACCTGCCATCACGAGATTTCGATTCCACCGCCGCCTTCTATGAAAGGTTGGGCTT
CGGAATCGTTTTCCGGGACGCCGGCTGGATGATCCTCCAGCGCGGGGATCTCATGCTGGAGTTCTTCGCC
CACCCCAACTTGTTTATTGCAGCTTATAATGGTTACAAATAAAGCAATAGCATCACAAATTTCACAAATA
AAGCATTTTTTTCACTGCATTCTAGTTGTGGTTTGTCCAAACTCATCAATGTATCTTATCATGTCTGTAT
ACCGTCGACCTCTAGCTAGAGCTTGGCGTAATCATGGTCATAGCTGTTTCCTGTGTGAAATTGTTATCCG
CTCACAATTCCACACAACATACGAGCCGGAAGCATAAAGTGTAAAGCCTGGGGTGCCTAATGAGTGAGCT
AACTCACATTAATTGCGTTGCGCTCACTGCCCGCTTTCCAGTCGGGAAACCTGTCGTGCCAGCTGCATTA
ATGAATCGGCCAACGCGCGGGGAGAGGCGGTTTGCGTATTGGGCGCTCTTCCGCTTCCTCGCTCACTGAC
TCGCTGCGCTCGGTCGTTCGGCTGCGGCGAGCGGTATCAGCTCACTCAAAGGCGGTAATACGGTTATCCA
CAGAATCAGGGGATAACGCAGGAAAGAACATGTGAGCAAAAGGCCAGCAAAAGGCCAGGAACCGTAAAAA
GGCCGCGTTGCTGGCGTTTTTCCATAGGCTCCGCCCCCCTGACGAGCATCACAAAAATCGACGCTCAAGT
CAGAGGTGGCGAAACCCGACAGGACTATAAAGATACCAGGCGTTTCCCCCTGGAAGCTCCCTCGTGCGCT
CTCCTGTTCCGACCCTGCCGCTTACCGGATACCTGTCCGCCTTTCTCCCTTCGGGAAGCGTGGCGCTTTC
TCATAGCTCACGCTGTAGGTATCTCAGTTCGGTGTAGGTCGTTCGCTCCAAGCTGGGCTGTGTGCACGAA
CCCCCCGTTCAGCCCGACCGCTGCGCCTTATCCGGTAACTATCGTCTTGAGTCCAACCCGGTAAGACACG
ACTTATCGCCACTGGCAGCAGCCACTGGTAACAGGATTAGCAGAGCGAGGTATGTAGGCGGTGCTACAGA
GTTCTTGAAGTGGTGGCCTAACTACGGCTACACTAGAAGAACAGTATTTGGTATCTGCGCTCTGCTGAAG
CCAGTTACCTTCGGAAAAAGAGTTGGTAGCTCTTGATCCGGCAAACAAACCACCGCTGGTAGCGGTGGTT
TTTTTGTTTGCAAGCAGCAGATTACGCGCAGAAAAAAAGGATCTCAAGAAGATCCTTTGATCTTTTCTAC
GGGGTCTGACGCTCAGTGGAACGAAAACTCACGTTAAGGGATTTTGGTCATGAGATTATCAAAAAGGATC
TTCACCTAGATCCTTTTAAATTAAAAATGAAGTTTTAAATCAATCTAAAGTATATATGAGTAAACTTGGT
CTGACAGTTACCAATGCTTAATCAGTGAGGCACCTATCTCAGCGATCTGTCTATTTCGTTCATCCATAGT
TGCCTGACTCCCCGTCGTGTAGATAACTACGATACGGGAGGGCTTACCATCTGGCCCCAGTGCTGCAATG
ATACCGCGAGACCCACGCTCACCGGCTCCAGATTTATCAGCAATAAACCAGCCAGCCGGAAGGGCCGAGC
GCAGAAGTGGTCCTGCAACTTTATCCGCCTCCATCCAGTCTATTAATTGTTGCCGGGAAGCTAGAGTAAG
TAGTTCGCCAGTTAATAGTTTGCGCAACGTTGTTGCCATTGCTACAGGCATCGTGGTGTCACGCTCGTCG
TTTGGTATGGCTTCATTCAGCTCCGGTTCCCAACGATCAAGGCGAGTTACATGATCCCCCATGTTGTGCA
AAAAAGCGGTTAGCTCCTTCGGTCCTCCGATCGTTGTCAGAAGTAAGTTGGCCGCAGTGTTATCACTCAT
GGTTATGGCAGCACTGCATAATTCTCTTACTGTCATGCCATCCGTAAGATGCTTTTCTGTGACTGGTGAG
TACTCAACCAAGTCATTCTGAGAATAGTGTATGCGGCGACCGAGTTGCTCTTGCCCGGCGTCAATACGGG
ATAATACCGCGCCACATAGCAGAACTTTAAAAGTGCTCATCATTGGAAAACGTTCTTCGGGGCGAAAACT
CTCAAGGATCTTACCGCTGTTGAGATCCAGTTCGATGTAACCCACTCGTGCACCCAACTGATCTTCAGCA
TCTTTTACTTTCACCAGCGTTTCTGGGTGAGCAAAAACAGGAAGGCAAAATGCCGCAAAAAAGGGAATAA
GGGCGACACGGAAATGTTGAATACTCATACTCTTCCTTTTTCAATATTATTGAAGCATTTATCAGGGTTA
TTGTCTCATGAGCGGATACATATTTGAATGTATTTAGAAAAATAAACAAATAGGGGTTCCGCGCACATTT
CCCCGAAAAGTGCCACCTGACGTCGACGGATCGGGAGATCTCCCGATCCCCTATGGTGCACTCTCAGTAC
AATCTGCTCTGATGCCGCATAGTTAAGCCAGTATCTGCTCCCTGCTTG
